Addgene plasmid #51614: mCherry-FKBP-MTM1
Purpose: Recruitable PtdIns3P/PtdIns(3,5)P2 phosphatase
Depositing lab: Tamas Balla. Depositing organization: National Institute of Child Health and Human Development (NICHD). Publication: A novel probe for phosphatidylinositol 4-phosphate reveals multiple pools beyond the Golgi. Hammond GR, Machner MP, Balla T. J Cell Biol. 2014 Apr 7. 10.1083/jcb.201312072 PubMed 24711504.
Backbone
  Vector backbone: pmCherry-N1
  Backbone manufacturer: Clontech
  Vector type: Mammalian Expression
  Selectable markers: Neomycin (select with G418)
Growth in bacteria
  Bacterial resistance: Kanamycin, 50 μg/mL
  Growth temperature: 37°C
  Growth strain: DH5alpha
  Copy number: High Copy
Gene/Insert 1
  Gene/Insert name: FKBP
  Species: H. sapiens (human)
  Insert size (bp): 442
  Promoter: CMV
  Tag / fusion protein: mCherry (N terminal on insert)
  Cloning method: Restriction Enzyme; 5′ cloning site NotI (not destroyed); 3′ cloning site SalI (not destroyed)
  Sequencing primers: 5′ CMV-F; 3′ SV40-R
Gene/Insert 2
  Gene/Insert name: MTM1
  Species: H. sapiens (human); 1812
  Entrez Gene: MTM1 (a.k.a. CNM, MTMX, XLMTM)
  Promoter: CMV
  Cloning method: Restriction Enzyme; 5′ cloning site SalI (not destroyed); 3′ cloning site BamHI (not destroyed)
  Sequencing primers: 5′ CMV; 3′ SV40-R
Terms and licenses: Academic/Nonprofit Terms; Industry Terms: Not Available to Industry
How to cite: mCherry-FKBP-MTM1 was a gift from Tamas Balla (Addgene plasmid # 51614 ; http://n2t.net/addgene:51614 ; RRID:Addgene_51614)
