[The description below was written by a language model from this plasmid's Addgene catalogue record and pLannotate feature annotations shown in this document.]
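Description:
mCherry-FKBP-MTM1 is a mammalian expression plasmid listed as built on the Clontech pmCherry-N1 backbone, encoding a single fusion protein of the red fluorescent protein mCherry, human FKBP12 and the human lipid phosphatase myotubularin (MTM1). Transcription is driven by the human cytomegalovirus immediate-early enhancer and promoter and terminated by an SV40 polyadenylation signal. In the annotated sequence mCherry lies first, followed by the FKBP segment and then the full MTM1 coding region, joined through remnants of the multiple cloning site. This matches the catalogue description of mCherry as an N-terminal tag, with FKBP cloned NotI–SalI and MTM1 SalI–BamHI. The short large T antigen, ble and bGH poly(A) fragments in the feature table appear to be partial matches within backbone sequence rather than functional elements.

The plasmid replicates in E. coli from a high-copy ColE1/pUC-type origin and also carries an f1 origin. A single NeoR/KanR (Tn5 aminoglycoside phosphotransferase) gene sits behind both a bacterial promoter and the SV40 early promoter and ends with an HSV TK poly(A) signal. It therefore provides kanamycin selection in bacteria and G418 selection in mammalian cells.

The stated purpose is a recruitable PtdIns3P/PtdIns(3,5)P2 phosphatase. FKBP12 is the standard partner in chemically induced dimerization: rapamycin bridges it to an FRB domain, so co-expressing an FRB module anchored to a chosen membrane allows the phosphatase to be acutely moved there. The FRB partner is not part of this plasmid. MTM1 would then deplete its 3-phosphoinositide substrates locally, while mCherry lets the relocation be followed by fluorescence microscopy.
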