Features (pLannotate 1.2.2; 17 found; start..end, strand, type, name):
     61..364     +  enhancer       CMV enhancer: human cytomegalovirus immediate early enhancer
    365..568     +  promoter       CMV promoter: human cytomegalovirus (CMV) immediate early promoter
    613..1320    +  CDS            mCherry: mCherry is a basic (constitutively fluorescent) red fluorescent protein published in 2004, derived from Discosoma sp.. It is reported to be a very rapidly-maturing monomer with low acid sensitivity.
   1321..1338    +  misc_feature   MCS (fragment): multiple cloning site
   1379..1701    +  CDS            FKBP (fragment): human FK506-binding protein FKBP12
   1765..1794    +  misc_feature   MCS (fragment): multiple cloning site
   1795..3603    +  CDS            MTM1: MTM1_HUMAN - Also known as CG2. Experimental evidence at protein level: Swiss-Prot protein existence level 1. Lipid phosphatase which dephosphorylates phosphatidylinositol 3-monophosphate (PI3P) and phosphatidylinositol 3,5-bisphosphate (PI(3,5)P2) (PubMed:11001925, PubMed:10900271, PubMed:12646134, PubMed:14722070). Has also been shown to dephosphorylate phosphotyrosine- and phosphoserine-containing peptides (PubMed:9537414). Negatively regulates EGFR degradation through regulation of EGFR trafficking from the late endosome to the lysosome (PubMed:14722070). Plays a role in vacuolar formation
   3629..3713    +  CDS            large T antigen (fragment): large T antigen from SV40 (simian virus 40)
   3736..3857    +  polyA_signal   SV40 poly(A) signal: SV40 polyadenylation signal
   3891..4319    -  rep_origin     f1 ori (sequence partly withheld): f1 bacteriophage origin of replication; arrow indicates direction of (+) strand synthesis
   4346..4450    +  promoter       AmpR promoter: bla
   4452..4809    +  promoter       SV40 promoter: SV40 enhancer and early promoter
   4844..5638    +  CDS            NeoR/KanR: aminoglycoside phosphotransferase from Tn5; aph(3')-II (or nptII); confers resistance to neomycin, kanamycin, and G418 (Geneticin®)
   5659..5811    +  CDS            ble (fragment): BLE_KLEPN - Experimental evidence at protein level: Swiss-Prot protein existence level 1. Binding protein with a strong affinity to the bleomycin family of antibiotics. Binds to CL990; an antimitotic-antibiotic compound. From Klebsiella pneumoniae.
   5870..5917    +  polyA_signal   HSV TK poly(A) signal: herpes simplex virus thymidine kinase polyadenylation signal (Cole and Stacy, 1985)
   6008..6024    -  polyA_signal   bGH poly(A) signal (fragment): bovine growth hormone polyadenylation signal
   6246..6834    +  rep_origin     ori: high-copy-number ColE1/pMB1/pBR322/pUC origin of replication
>Addgene plasmid #51614 | mCherry-FKBP-MTM1 | depositor full sequence | sequence record 79079 | mCherry-FKBP-MTM1 sequence 6948 bps
TAGTTATTAATAGTAATCAATTACGGGGTCATTAGTTCATAGCCCATATATGGAGTTCCGCGTTACATAA
CTTACGGTAAATGGCCCGCCTGGCTGACCGCCCAACGACCCCCGCCCATTGACGTCAATAATGACGTATG
TTCCCATAGTAACGCCAATAGGGACTTTCCATTGACGTCAATGGGTGGAGTATTTACGGTAAACTGCCCA
CTTGGCAGTACATCAAGTGTATCATATGCCAAGTACGCCCCCTATTGACGTCAATGACGGTAAATGGCCC
GCCTGGCATTATGCCCAGTACATGACCTTATGGGACTTTCCTACTTGGCAGTACATCTACGTATTAGTCA
TCGCTATTACCATGGTGATGCGGTTTTGGCAGTACATCAATGGGCGTGGATAGCGGTTTGACTCACGGGG
ATTTCCAAGTCTCCACCCCATTGACGTCAATGGGAGTTTGTTTTGGCACCAAAATCAACGGGACTTTCCA
AAATGTCGTAACAACTCCGCCCCATTGACGCAAATGGGCGGTAGGCGTGTACGGTGGGAGGTCTATATAA
GCAGAGCTGGTTTAGTGAACCGTCAGATCCGCTAGCGCTACCGGTCGCCACCATGGTGAGCAAGGGCGAG
GAGGATAACATGGCCATCATCAAGGAGTTCATGCGCTTCAAGGTGCACATGGAGGGCTCCGTGAACGGCC
ACGAGTTCGAGATCGAGGGCGAGGGCGAGGGCCGCCCCTACGAGGGCACCCAGACCGCCAAGCTGAAGGT
GACCAAGGGTGGCCCCCTGCCCTTCGCCTGGGACATCCTGTCCCCTCAGTTCATGTACGGCTCCAAGGCC
TACGTGAAGCACCCCGCCGACATCCCCGACTACTTGAAGCTGTCCTTCCCCGAGGGCTTCAAGTGGGAGC
GCGTGATGAACTTCGAGGACGGCGGCGTGGTGACCGTGACCCAGGACTCCTCCCTGCAGGACGGCGAGTT
CATCTACAAGGTGAAGCTGCGCGGCACCAACTTCCCCTCCGACGGCCCCGTAATGCAGAAGAAGACCATG
GGCTGGGAGGCCTCCTCCGAGCGGATGTACCCCGAGGACGGCGCCCTGAAGGGCGAGATCAAGCAGAGGC
TGAAGCTGAAGGACGGCGGCCACTACGACGCTGAGGTCAAGACCACCTACAAGGCCAAGAAGCCCGTGCA
GCTGCCCGGCGCCTACAACGTCAACATCAAGTTGGACATCACCTCCCACAACGAGGACTACACCATCGTG
GAACAGTACGAACGCGCCGAGGGCCGCCACTCCACCGGCGGCATGGACGAGCTGTACAAGTCCGGACTCA
GATCTCGAAGCGCGGCCGCGGGAGCAGGAGGAGCAGCTCGAGCGGCGCTGGGAGTGCAGGTGGAAACCAT
CTCCCCAGGAGACGGGCGCACCTTCCCCAAGCGCGGCCAGACCTGCGTGGTGCACTACACCGGGATGCTT
GAAGATGGAAAGAAATTTGATTCCTCCCGGGACAGAAACAAGCCCTTTAAGTTTATGCTAGGCAAGCAGG
AGGTGATCCGAGGCTGGGAAGAAGGGGTTGCCCAGATGAGTGTGGGTCAGAGAGCCAAACTGACTATATC
TCCAGATTATGCCTATGGTGCCACTGGGCACCCAGGCATCATCCCACCACATGCCACTCTCGTCTTCGAT
GTGGAGCTTCTAAAACTGGAAAGTGCTGGTGGTAGTGCTGGTGGTAGTGCTGGTGGTAGTGCTGGTGGTA
GTGCTGGTGGTCCGCGAGCTCAAGCTTCGAATTCTGCAGTCGACATGGCTTCTGCATCAACTTCTAAATA
TAATTCACACTCCTTGGAGAATGAGTCTATTAAGAGGACGTCTCGAGATGGAGTCAATCGAGATCTCACT
GAGGCTGTTCCTCGACTTCCAGGAGAAACACTAATCACTGACAAAGAAGTTATTTACATATGTCCTTTCA
ATGGCCCCATTAAGGGAAGAGTTTACATCACAAATTATCGTCTTTATTTAAGAAGTTTGGAAACGGATTC
TTCTCTAATACTTGATGTTCCTCTGGGTGTGATCTCGAGAATTGAAAAAATGGGAGGCGCGACAAGTAGA
GGAGAAAATTCCTATGGTCTAGATATTACTTGTAAAGACATGAGAAACCTGAGGTTCGCTTTGAAACAGG
AAGGCCACAGCAGAAGAGATATGTTTGAGATCCTCACGAGATACGCGTTTCCCCTGGCTCACAGTCTGCC
ATTATTTGCATTTTTAAATGAAGAAAAGTTTAACGTGGATGGATGGACAGTTTACAATCCAGTGGAAGAA
TACAGGAGGCAGGGCTTGCCCAATCACCATTGGAGAATAACTTTTATTAATAAGTGCTATGAGCTCTGTG
ACACTTACCCTGCTCTTTTGGTGGTTCCGTATCGTGCCTCAGATGATGACCTCCGGAGAGTTGCAACTTT
TAGGTCCCGAAATCGAATTCCAGTGCTGTCATGGATTCATCCAGAAAATAAGACGGTCATTGTGCGTTGC
AGTCAGCCTCTTGTCGGTATGAGTGGGAAACGAAATAAAGATGATGAGAAATATCTCGATGTTATCAGGG
AGACTAATAAACAAATTTCTAAACTCACCATTTATGATGCAAGACCCAGCGTAAATGCAGTGGCCAACAA
GGCAACAGGAGGAGGATATGAAAGTGATGATGCATATCATAACGCCGAACTTTTCTTCTTAGACATTCAT
AATATTCATGTTATGCGGGAATCTTTAAAAAAAGTGAAGGACATTGTTTATCCTAATGTAGAAGAATCTC
ATTGGTTGTCCAGTTTGGAGTCTACTCATTGGTTAGAACATATCAAGCTCGTTTTGACAGGAGCCATTCA
AGTAGCAGACAAAGTTTCTTCAGGGAAGAGTTCAGTGCTTGTGCATTGCAGTGACGGATGGGACAGGACT
GCTCAGCTGACATCCTTGGCCATGCTGATGTTGGATAGCTTCTATAGGAGCATTGAAGGGTTCGAAATAC
TGGTACAAAAAGAATGGATAAGTTTTGGACATAAATTTGCATCTCGAATAGGTCATGGTGATAAAAACCA
CACCGATGCTGACCGTTCTCCTATTTTTCTCCAGTTTATTGATTGTGTGTGGCAAATGTCAAAACAGTTC
CCTACAGCTTTTGAATTCAATGAACAATTTTTGATTATAATTTTGGATCATCTGTATAGTTGCCGATTTG
GTACTTTCTTATTCAACTGTGAATCTGCTCGAGAAAGACAGAAGGTTACAGAAAGGACTGTTTCTTTATG
GTCACTGATAAACAGTAATAAAGAAAAATTCAAAAACCCCTTCTATACTAAAGAAATCAATCGAGTTTTA
TATCCAGTTGCCAGTATGCGTCACTTGGAACTCTGGGTGAATTACTACATTAGATGGAACCCCAGGATCA
AGCAACAACAGCCGAATCCAGTGGAGCAGCGTTACATGGAGCTCTTAGCCTTACGCGACGAATACATAAA
GCGGCTTGAGGAACTGCAGCTCGCCAACTCTGCCAAGCTTTCTGATCCCCCAACTTCACCTTCCAGTCCT
TCGCAAATGATGCCCCATGTGCAAACTCACTTCTGAGGATCCACCGGATCTAGATAACTGATCATAATCA
GCCATACCACATTTGTAGAGGTTTTACTTGCTTTAAAAAACCTCCCACACCTCCCCCTGAACCTGAAACA
TAAAATGAATGCAATTGTTGTTGTTAACTTGTTTATTGCAGCTTATAATGGTTACAAATAAAGCAATAGC
ATCACAAATTTCACAAATAAAGCATTTTTTTCACTGCATTCTAGTTGTGGTTTGTCCAAACTCATCAATG
TATCTTAACGCGTAAATTGTAAGCGTTAATATTTTGTTAAAATTCGCGTTAAATTTTTGTTAAATCAGCT
CATTTTTTAACCAATAGGCCGAAATCGGCAAAATCCCTTATAAATCAAAAGAATAGACCGAGATAGGGT
[37 nt withheld, positions 3990-4026]
AAAGAACGTGGACTCCAACGTCAAAGG
[49 nt withheld, positions 4054-4102]
T
[91 nt withheld, positions 4104-4194]
G
[124 nt withheld, positions 4196-4319]
CAGGTGGCACTTTTCGGGGAAATGTGCGCGGAACCCCTATTTGTTTATTTTTCTAAATACATTCAAATAT
GTATCCGCTCATGAGACAATAACCCTGATAAATGCTTCAATAATATTGAAAAAGGAAGAGTCCTGAGGCG
GAAAGAACCAGCTGTGGAATGTGTGTCAGTTAGGGTGTGGAAAGTCCCCAGGCTCCCCAGCAGGCAGAAG
TATGCAAAGCATGCATCTCAATTAGTCAGCAACCAGGTGTGGAAAGTCCCCAGGCTCCCCAGCAGGCAGA
AGTATGCAAAGCATGCATCTCAATTAGTCAGCAACCATAGTCCCGCCCCTAACTCCGCCCATCCCGCCCC
TAACTCCGCCCAGTTCCGCCCATTCTCCGCCCCATGGCTGACTAATTTTTTTTATTTATGCAGAGGCCGA
GGCCGCCTCGGCCTCTGAGCTATTCCAGAAGTAGTGAGGAGGCTTTTTTGGAGGCCTAGGCTTTTGCAAA
GATCGATCAAGAGACAGGATGAGGATCGTTTCGCATGATTGAACAAGATGGATTGCACGCAGGTTCTCCG
GCCGCTTGGGTGGAGAGGCTATTCGGCTATGACTGGGCACAACAGACAATCGGCTGCTCTGATGCCGCCG
TGTTCCGGCTGTCAGCGCAGGGGCGCCCGGTTCTTTTTGTCAAGACCGACCTGTCCGGTGCCCTGAATGA
ACTGCAAGACGAGGCAGCGCGGCTATCGTGGCTGGCCACGACGGGCGTTCCTTGCGCAGCTGTGCTCGAC
GTTGTCACTGAAGCGGGAAGGGACTGGCTGCTATTGGGCGAAGTGCCGGGGCAGGATCTCCTGTCATCTC
ACCTTGCTCCTGCCGAGAAAGTATCCATCATGGCTGATGCAATGCGGCGGCTGCATACGCTTGATCCGGC
TACCTGCCCATTCGACCACCAAGCGAAACATCGCATCGAGCGAGCACGTACTCGGATGGAAGCCGGTCTT
GTCGATCAGGATGATCTGGACGAAGAGCATCAGGGGCTCGCGCCAGCCGAACTGTTCGCCAGGCTCAAGG
CGAGCATGCCCGACGGCGAGGATCTCGTCGTGACCCATGGCGATGCCTGCTTGCCGAATATCATGGTGGA
AAATGGCCGCTTTTCTGGATTCATCGACTGTGGCCGGCTGGGTGTGGCGGACCGCTATCAGGACATAGCG
TTGGCTACCCGTGATATTGCTGAAGAGCTTGGCGGCGAATGGGCTGACCGCTTCCTCGTGCTTTACGGTA
TCGCCGCTCCCGATTCGCAGCGCATCGCCTTCTATCGCCTTCTTGACGAGTTCTTCTGAGCGGGACTCTG
GGGTTCGAAATGACCGACCAAGCGACGCCCAACCTGCCATCACGAGATTTCGATTCCACCGCCGCCTTCT
ATGAAAGGTTGGGCTTCGGAATCGTTTTCCGGGACGCCGGCTGGATGATCCTCCAGCGCGGGGATCTCAT
GCTGGAGTTCTTCGCCCACCCTAGGGGGAGGCTAACTGAAACACGGAAGGAGACAATACCGGAAGGAACC
CGCGCTATGACGGCAATAAAAAGACAGAATAAAACGCACGGTGTTGGGTCGTTTGTTCATAAACGCGGGG
TTCGGTCCCAGGGCTGGCACTCTGTCGATACCCCACCGAGACCCCATTGGGGCCAATACGCCCGCGTTTC
TTCCTTTTCCCCACCCCACCCCCCAAGTTCGGGTGAAGGCCCAGGGCTCGCAGCCAACGTCGGGGCGGCA
GGCCCTGCCATAGCCTCAGGTTACTCATATATACTTTAGATTGATTTAAAACTTCATTTTTAATTTAAAA
GGATCTAGGTGAAGATCCTTTTTGATAATCTCATGACCAAAATCCCTTAACGTGAGTTTTCGTTCCACTG
AGCGTCAGACCCCGTAGAAAAGATCAAAGGATCTTCTTGAGATCCTTTTTTTCTGCGCGTAATCTGCTGC
TTGCAAACAAAAAAACCACCGCTACCAGCGGTGGTTTGTTTGCCGGATCAAGAGCTACCAACTCTTTTTC
CGAAGGTAACTGGCTTCAGCAGAGCGCAGATACCAAATACTGTCCTTCTAGTGTAGCCGTAGTTAGGCCA
CCACTTCAAGAACTCTGTAGCACCGCCTACATACCTCGCTCTGCTAATCCTGTTACCAGTGGCTGCTGCC
AGTGGCGATAAGTCGTGTCTTACCGGGTTGGACTCAAGACGATAGTTACCGGATAAGGCGCAGCGGTCGG
GCTGAACGGGGGGTTCGTGCACACAGCCCAGCTTGGAGCGAACGACCTACACCGAACTGAGATACCTACA
GCGTGAGCTATGAGAAAGCGCCACGCTTCCCGAAGGGAGAAAGGCGGACAGGTATCCGGTAAGCGGCAGG
GTCGGAACAGGAGAGCGCACGAGGGAGCTTCCAGGGGGAAACGCCTGGTATCTTTATAGTCCTGTCGGGT
TTCGCCACCTCTGACTTGAGCGTCGATTTTTGTGATGCTCGTCAGGGGGGCGGAGCCTATGGAAAAACGC
CAGCAACGCGGCCTTTTTACGGTTCCTGGCCTTTTGCTGGCCTTTTGCTCACATGTTCTTTCCTGCGTTA
TCCCCTGATTCTGTGGATAACCGTATTACCGCCATGCAT
