>Addgene plasmid #51614 | mCherry-FKBP-MTM1 | addgene partial sequence | sequence record 81897 | DsRed1-C 5'-AGCTGGACATCACCTCCCACAACG-3'
ACGCGCCGAGGGCCGCCACTCCACCGGCGGCATGGACGAGCTGTACAAGTCCGGACTCAGATCTCGAAGC
GCGGCCGCGGGAGCAGGAGGAGCAGCTCGAGCGGCGCTGGGAGTGCAGGTGGAAACCATCTCCCCAGGAG
ACGGGCGCACCTTCCCCAAGCGCGGCCAGACCTGCGTGGTGCACTACACCGGGATGCTTGAAGATGGAAA
GAAATTTGATTCCTCCCGGGACAGAAACAAGCCCTTTAAGTTTATGCTAGGCAAGCAGGAGGTGATCCGA
GGCTGGGAAGAAGGGGTTGCCCAGATGAGTGTGGGTCAGAGAGCCAAACTGACTATATCTCCAGATTATG
CCTATGGTGCCACTGGGCACCCAGGCATCATCCCACCACATGCCACTCTCGTCTTCGATGTGGAGCTTCT
AAAACTGGAAAGTGCTGGTGGTAGTGCTGGTGGTAGTGCTGGTGGTAGTGCTGGTGGTAGTGCTGGTGGT
CCGCGAGCTCAAGCTTCGAATTCTGCAGTCGACATGGCTTCTGCATCAACTTCTAAATATAATTCACACT
CCTTGGAGAATGAGTCTATTAAGAGGACGTCTCGAGATGGAGTCAATCGAGATCTCACTGAGGCTGTTCC
TCGACTTCCAGGAGAAACACTAATCACTGACAAAGAAGTTATTTACATATGTCCTTTCAATGGCCCCATT
AAGGGAAGAGTTTACATCACAAATTATCGTCTTTATTTAAGAAGTTTGGAAACGGATTCTTCTCTAATAC
TTGATGTTCCTCTGGGTGTGATCTCGAGAATTGAAAAA
