>Addgene plasmid #51614 | mCherry-FKBP-MTM1 | addgene partial sequence | sequence record 81909 | CMV-F 5'-CGCAAATGGGCGGTAGGCGTG-3'
CCGTCAGATCCGCTAGCGCTACCGGTCGCCACCATGGTGAGCAAGGGCGAGGAGGATAACATGGCCATCA
TCAAGGAGTTCATGCGCTTCAAGGTGCACATGGAGGGCTCCGTGAACGGCCACGAGTTCGAGATCGAGGG
CGAGGGCGAGGGCCGCCCCTACGAGGGCACCCAGACCGCCAAGCTGAAGGTGACCAAGGGTGGCCCCCTG
CCCTTCGCCTGGGACATCCTGTCCCCTCAGTTCATGTACGGCTCCAAGGCCTACGTGAAGCACCCCGCCG
ACATCCCCGACTACTTGAAGCTGTCCTTCCCCGAGGGCTTCAAGTGGGAGCGCGTGATGAACTTCGAGGA
CGGCGGCGTGGTGACCGTGACCCAGGACTCCTCCCTGCAGGACGGCGAGTTCATCTACAAGGTGAAGCTG
CGCGGCACCAACTTCCCCTCCGACGGCCCCGTAATGCAGAAGAAGACCATGGGCTGGGAGGCCTCCTCCG
AGCGGATGTACCCCGAGGACGGCGCCCTGAAGGGCGAGATCAAGCAGAGGCTGAAGCTGAAGGACGGCGG
CCACTACGACGCTGAGGTCAAGACCACCTACAAGGCCAAGAAGCCCGTGCAGCTGCCCGGCGCCTACAAC
GTCAACATCAAGTTGGACATCACCTCCCACAACGAGGACTACACCATCGTGGAACAGTACGAACGCGCCG
AGGGCCGCCACTCCACCGGCGGCATGGACGAGCTGTACAAGTCCGGACTCAGATCTCGAAGCGCGGCCGC
GGGAGCAGGAGGAGCAGCTCGAGCGGCGCTGGGAGTGCAGGTGGAAACCATCTCCC
